Addgene plasmid #43838: sZF7
Depositing lab: George Church. Depositing organization: Harvard Medical School. Publication: Barcoding cells using cell-surface programmable DNA-binding domains. Mali P, Aach J, Lee JH, Levner D, Nip L, Church GM. Nat Methods. 2013 Mar 17. doi: 10.1038/nmeth.2407. PubMed 23503053.
Backbone
  Vector backbone: pDisplay
  Backbone manufacturer: Invitrogen
  Vector type: Mammalian Expression
Growth in bacteria
  Bacterial resistance: Ampicillin, 100 μg/mL
  Growth temperature: 37°C
  Growth strain: Top10
  Copy number: Unknown
Gene/Insert
  Gene/Insert name: sZF7
  Species: Synthetic
  Insert size (bp): 315
  Promoter: CMV
  Tag / fusion protein: HA Flag (N terminal on insert); Myc (C terminal on insert)
  Cloning method: Restriction Enzyme; 5′ cloning site BglII (not destroyed); 3′ cloning site SacII (not destroyed)
  Sequencing primers: 5′ CMV_F
Terms and licenses: Academic/Nonprofit Terms; Industry Terms: Not Available to Industry
How to cite: sZF7 was a gift from George Church (Addgene plasmid # 43838 ; http://n2t.net/addgene:43838 ; RRID:Addgene_43838)
