[The description below was written by a language model from this plasmid's Addgene catalogue record.]
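Description:
sZF7 is a mammalian expression plasmid built on the commercial pDisplay backbone, a vector designed to route a cloned protein through the secretory pathway and anchor it on the outer face of the plasma membrane. In the standard pDisplay design this is achieved by fusing the insert between an N-terminal secretion leader and a C-terminal transmembrane anchoring domain, although the record itself does not list these elements individually. The plasmid is propagated in E. coli under ampicillin selection. The record gives no origin of replication, marks copy number as unknown, and mentions no mammalian selection marker.

The payload is a short synthetic insert of 315 bp, named sZF7, placed between the BglII and SacII sites, both of which were retained, and transcribed from the CMV promoter for strong constitutive expression in mammalian cells. The insert is flanked by epitope tags, HA and Flag on the N-terminal side and Myc on the C-terminal side, which allow detection of the expressed fusion by antibody staining and confirmation of its presence at the cell surface. The name and the associated publication, which concerns barcoding cells with programmable DNA-binding domains displayed on the cell surface, indicate that the insert encodes a surface-displayed zinc finger domain, apparently one of a numbered series. The record does not state its DNA target sequence or finger composition. In that context, cells expressing the construct would present a sequence-specific DNA-binding protein externally, so that they can be labelled or distinguished by added DNA probes carrying the cognate binding site. No feature table accompanies this entry, so the arrangement of elements beyond the catalogue fields cannot be verified here.
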