>Addgene plasmid #43838 | sZF7 | depositor partial sequence | sequence record 59221 | ZF7
GACTACAAGGATGACGACGATAAATCTAGACCCGGGGAGCGCCCCTTCCAGTGTCGCATTTGCATGCGGA
ACTTTTCGCACCAGCGGGACCTGATGCGGCATACCCGTACTCATACCGGTGAAAAACCGTTTCAGTGTCG
GATCTGTATGCGAAATTTCTCCGTGCGGCACAACCTGACCCGGCATCTACGTACGCACACCGGCGAGAAG
CCATTCCAATGCCGAATATGCATGCGCAACTTCAGTGACCCCACCTCCCTGAACCGGCACCTAAAAACCC
ACCTGAGGGGATCCCAACTAGTCAAAAGTGAACTG
