>Addgene plasmid #43838 | sZF7 | addgene partial sequence | sequence record 59761 | CMV-F 5'-CGCAAATGGGCGGTAGGCGTG-3'
AGCAGAGCTCTCTGGCTAACTAGAGAACCCACTGCTTACTGGCTTATCGAAATTAATACGACTCACTATA
GGGAGACCCAAGCTTGGTACCGAGCTCGGATCCACTAGTAACGGCCGCCAGTGTGCTGGAATTCGGCTTG
GGGATATCCACCATGGAGACAGACACACTCCTGCTATGGGTACTGCTGCTCTGGGTTCCAGGTTCCACTG
GTGACTATCCATATGATGTTCCAGATTATGCTGGGGCCCAGCCGGCCAGATCTGACTACAAGGATGACGA
CGATAAATCTAGACCCGGGGAGCGCCCCTTCCAGTGTCGCATTTGCATGCGGAACTTTTCGCACCAGCGG
GACCTGATGCGGCATACCCGTACTCATACCGGTGAAAAACCGTTTCAGTGTCGGATCTGTATGCGAAATT
TCTCCGTGCGGCACAACCTGACCCGGCATCTACGTACGCACACCGGCGAGAAGCCATTCCAATGCCGAAT
ATGCATGCGCAACTTCAGTGACCCCACCTCCCTGAACCGGCACCTAAAAACCCACCTGAGGGGATCCCAA
CTAGTCAAAAGTGAACTGCCGCGGCTGCAGGTCGACGAACAAAAACTCATCTCAGAAGAGGATCTGAATG
CTGTGGGCCAGGACACGCAGGAGGTCATCGTGGTGCCACACTCCTTGCCCTTTAAGGTGGTGGTGATCTC
AGCCATCCTGGCCCTGGTGGTGCTCACCATCATCTCCCTTATCATCCTCATCATGCTTTGGCAGAAGAAG
CCACGTTAGGCGGCCGCTCGA
